Addgene plasmid #32821: HA-AMOT p130
Depositing lab: Kunliang Guan. Depositing organization: University of California, San Diego (UCSD). Publication: Angiomotin is a novel Hippo pathway component that inhibits YAP oncoprotein. Zhao B, Li L, Lu Q, Wang LH, Liu CY, Lei Q, Guan KL. Genes Dev. 2011 Jan 1;25(1):51-63. 10.1101/gad.2000111 PubMed 21205866.
Backbone
  Vector backbone: pcDNA3-HA
  Backbone manufacturer: Guan lab
  Backbone size w/o insert (bp): 5400
  Vector type: Mammalian Expression
Growth in bacteria
  Bacterial resistance: Ampicillin, 100 μg/mL
  Growth temperature: 37°C
  Growth strain: DH5alpha
  Copy number: Unknown
Gene/Insert
  Gene/Insert name: AMOT p130
  Species: H. sapiens (human)
  Mutation: E5D
  Entrez Gene: AMOT
  Promoter: CMV
  Tag / fusion protein: 2xHA (N terminal on backbone)
  Cloning method: Restriction Enzyme; 5′ cloning site NA (unknown if destroyed); 3′ cloning site NA (unknown if destroyed)
  Sequencing primers: 5′ CMV-F; 3′ BGH-rev
Terms and licenses: Academic/Nonprofit Terms; Industry Terms: Not Available to Industry
Depositor comments: E5D is present in all Guan lab AMOT p130 cDNAs. According to the depositing lab, it has no effect on function. AMOT p130 contains G858D compared to NP_001106962.1.
How to cite: HA-AMOT p130 was a gift from Kunliang Guan (Addgene plasmid # 32821 ; http://n2t.net/addgene:32821 ; RRID:Addgene_32821)
