[The description below was written by a language model from this plasmid's Addgene catalogue record and pLannotate feature annotations shown in this document.]
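Description:
HA-AMOT p130 is a mammalian expression plasmid built on pcDNA3-HA, a laboratory-modified pcDNA3 derivative of about 5.4 kb, carrying the human angiomotin (AMOT) p130 isoform; the sequenced construct is 8,687 nt in total. It is propagated in E. coli through a high-copy ColE1/pUC-type origin with ampicillin selection (AmpR under its own bla promoter). An f1 origin is also present for single-stranded DNA production. For mammalian cells, an SV40 early promoter drives a neomycin phosphotransferase gene terminated by an SV40 poly(A) signal, which would allow G418 selection of stable transfectants.

The expression cassette consists of the CMV immediate-early enhancer and promoter, followed by an N-terminal HA epitope tag supplied by the backbone, the AMOT open reading frame of roughly 3.25 kb, and a bovine growth hormone polyadenylation signal. The catalogue lists the tag as 2xHA. The automated annotation calls the same short region a fragment of a 3xHA tag, which is consistent with two tandem copies. T7 and SP6 promoters flank the insert, as in standard pcDNA3, and could support in vitro transcription. A few small annotated fragments (a truncated HIV-1 LTR, ble, lacI, bom) are probably backbone remnants or partial matches rather than functional elements.

The AMOT cDNA carries an E5D substitution, which the depositing laboratory reports has no effect on function, and also differs from the reference protein by G858D. The cloning sites are not recorded. The associated publication identifies angiomotin as a Hippo pathway component that inhibits the YAP oncoprotein, so the plasmid is suited to overexpressing epitope-tagged AMOT p130 in cultured mammalian cells and detecting or immunoprecipitating it with anti-HA antibodies.
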