Features (pLannotate 1.2.2; 22 found; start..end, strand, type, name):
    156..485     +  promoter       SV40 promoter: SV40 enhancer and early promoter
    552..1343    +  CDS            neo: KKA2_KLEPN - Also known as kan, nptII. Experimental evidence at protein level: Swiss-Prot protein existence level 1. Resistance to kanamycin, neomycin, paromomycin, ribostamycin, butirosin and gentamicin B. From Klebsiella pneumoniae.
   1367..1525    +  CDS            ble (fragment): BLE_KLEPN - Experimental evidence at protein level: Swiss-Prot protein existence level 1. Binding protein with a strong affinity to the bleomycin family of antibiotics. Binds to CL990; an antimitotic-antibiotic compound. From Klebsiella pneumoniae.
   1520..1641    +  polyA_signal   SV40 poly(A) signal: SV40 polyadenylation signal
   1714..1730    -  protein_bind   lac operator: The lac repressor binds to the lac operator to inhibit transcription in E. coli. This inhibition can be relieved by adding lactose or isopropyl-β-D-thiogalactopyranoside (IPTG). lac repressor encoded by lacI
   1738..1768    -  promoter       lac promoter: promoter for the E. coli lac operon
   1783..1804    -  protein_bind   CAP binding site: CAP binding activates transcription in the presence of cAMP. E. coli catabolite activator protein
   1817..1909    -  CDS            lacI (fragment): lac repressor; lacI; The lac repressor binds to the lac operator to inhibit transcription in E. coli. This inhibition can be relieved by adding lactose or isopropyl-β-D-thiogalactopyranoside (IPTG).
   2092..2680    -  rep_origin     ori: high-copy-number ColE1/pMB1/pBR322/pUC origin of replication
   2851..3711    -  CDS            AmpR: β-lactamase; bla; confers resistance to ampicillin, carbenicillin, and related antibiotics
   3712..3816    -  promoter       AmpR promoter: bla
   3875..3927    -  misc_feature   bom (fragment): basis of mobility region from pBR322
   4082..4461    +  enhancer       CMV enhancer: human cytomegalovirus immediate early enhancer
   4462..4665    +  promoter       CMV promoter: human cytomegalovirus (CMV) immediate early promoter
   4661..4694    +  LTR            5' LTR (truncated) (fragment): truncated 5' long terminal repeat (LTR) from HIV-1
   4710..4728    +  promoter       T7 promoter: promoter for bacteriophage T7 RNA polymerase
   4751..4813    +  CDS            3xHA (fragment): three tandem HA epitope tags
   4814..8065    +  CDS            AMOT: AMOT_HUMAN - Also known as KIAA1071. Experimental evidence at protein level: Swiss-Prot protein existence level 1. Plays a central role in tight junction maintenance via the complex formed with ARHGAP17, which acts by regulating the uptake of polarity proteins at tight junctions. Appears to regulate endothelial cell migration and tube formation. May also play a role in the assembly of endothelial cell-cell junctions. From Homo sapiens (Human).
   8087..8105    -  promoter       SP6 promoter: promoter for bacteriophage SP6 RNA polymerase
   8131..8355    +  polyA_signal   bGH poly(A) signal: bovine growth hormone polyadenylation signal
   8359..8380    +  promoter       SV40 promoter (fragment): SV40 enhancer and early promoter
   8401..142     +  rep_origin     f1 ori (across the origin) (sequence partly withheld): f1 bacteriophage origin of replication; arrow indicates direction of (+) strand synthesis
>Addgene plasmid #32821 | HA-AMOT p130 | addgene full sequence | sequence record 246080 | Addgene NGS Result
TTCTTT
[37 nt withheld, positions 7-43]
ACCCTATCTCGGTCTATTCTTTTGATTTATAAGGGATTTTGCCGATTTCGGCCTATTGGTTAAAAAATGA
GCTGATTTAACAAAAATTTAACGCGAATTAATTCTGTGGAATGTGTGTCAGTTAGGGTGTGGAAAGTCCC
CAGGCTCCCCAGCAGGCAGAAGTATGCAAAGCATGCATCTCAATTAGTCAGCAACCAGGTGTGGAAAGTC
CCCAGGCTCCCCAGCAGGCAGAAGTATGCAAAGCATGCATCTCAATTAGTCAGCAACCATAGTCCCGCCC
CTAACTCCGCCCATCCCGCCCCTAACTCCGCCCAGTTCCGCCCATTCTCCGCCCCATGGCTGACTAATTT
TTTTTATTTATGCAGAGGCCGAGGCCGCCTCTGCCTCTGAGCTATTCCAGAAGTAGTGAGGAGGCTTTTT
TGGAGGCCTAGGCTTTTGCAAAAAGCTCCCGGGAGCTTGTATATCCATTTTCGGATCTGATCAAGAGACA
GGATGAGGATCGTTTCGCATGATTGAACAAGATGGATTGCACGCAGGTTCTCCGGCCGCTTGGGTGGAGA
GGCTATTCGGCTATGACTGGGCACAACAGACAATCGGCTGCTCTGATGCCGCCGTGTTCCGGCTGTCAGC
GCAGGGGCGCCCGGTTCTTTTTGTCAAGACCGACCTGTCCGGTGCCCTGAATGAACTGCAGGACGAGGCA
GCGCGGCTATCGTGGCTGGCCACGACGGGCGTTCCTTGCGCAGCTGTGCTCGACGTTGTCACTGAAGCGG
GAAGGGACTGGCTGCTATTGGGCGAAGTGCCGGGGCAGGATCTCCTGTCATCTCACCTTGCTCCTGCCGA
GAAAGTATCCATCATGGCTGATGCAATGCGGCGGCTGCATACGCTTGATCCGGCTACCTGCCCATTCGAC
CACCAAGCGAAACATCGCATCGAGCGAGCACGTACTCGGATGGAAGCCGGTCTTGTCGATCAGGATGATC
TGGACGAAGAGCATCAGGGGCTCGCGCCAGCCGAACTGTTCGCCAGGCTCAAGGCGCGCATGCCCGACGG
CGAGGATCTCGTCGTGACCCATGGCGATGCCTGCTTGCCGAATATCATGGTGGAAAATGGCCGCTTTTCT
GGATTCATCGACTGTGGCCGGCTGGGTGTGGCGGACCGCTATCAGGACATAGCGTTGGCTACCCGTGATA
TTGCTGAAGAGCTTGGCGGCGAATGGGCTGACCGCTTCCTCGTGCTTTACGGTATCGCCGCTCCCGATTC
GCAGCGCATCGCCTTCTATCGCCTTCTTGACGAGTTCTTCTGAGCGGGACTCTGGGGTTCGAAATGACCG
ACCAAGCGACGCCCAACCTGCCATCACGAGATTTCGATTCCACCGCCGCCTTCTATGAAAGGTTGGGCTT
CGGAATCGTTTTCCGGGACGCCGGCTGGATGATCCTCCAGCGCGGGGATCTCATGCTGGAGTTCTTCGCC
CACCCCAACTTGTTTATTGCAGCTTATAATGGTTACAAATAAAGCAATAGCATCACAAATTTCACAAATA
AAGCATTTTTTTCACTGCATTCTAGTTGTGGTTTGTCCAAACTCATCAATGTATCTTATCATGTCTGTAT
ACCGTCGACCTCTAGCTAGAGCTTGGCGTAATCATGGTCATAGCTGTTTCCTGTGTGAAATTGTTATCCG
CTCACAATTCCACACAACATACGAGCCGGAAGCATAAAGTGTAAAGCCTGGGGTGCCTAATGAGTGAGCT
AACTCACATTAATTGCGTTGCGCTCACTGCCCGCTTTCCAGTCGGGAAACCTGTCGTGCCAGCTGCATTA
ATGAATCGGCCAACGCGCGGGGAGAGGCGGTTTGCGTATTGGGCGCTCTTCCGCTTCCTCGCTCACTGAC
TCGCTGCGCTCGGTCGTTCGGCTGCGGCGAGCGGTATCAGCTCACTCAAAGGCGGTAATACGGTTATCCA
CAGAATCAGGGGATAACGCAGGAAAGAACATGTGAGCAAAAGGCCAGCAAAAGGCCAGGAACCGTAAAAA
GGCCGCGTTGCTGGCGTTTTTCCATAGGCTCCGCCCCCCTGACGAGCATCACAAAAATCGACGCTCAAGT
CAGAGGTGGCGAAACCCGACAGGACTATAAAGATACCAGGCGTTTCCCCCTGGAAGCTCCCTCGTGCGCT
CTCCTGTTCCGACCCTGCCGCTTACCGGATACCTGTCCGCCTTTCTCCCTTCGGGAAGCGTGGCGCTTTC
TCATAGCTCACGCTGTAGGTATCTCAGTTCGGTGTAGGTCGTTCGCTCCAAGCTGGGCTGTGTGCACGAA
CCCCCCGTTCAGCCCGACCGCTGCGCCTTATCCGGTAACTATCGTCTTGAGTCCAACCCGGTAAGACACG
ACTTATCGCCACTGGCAGCAGCCACTGGTAACAGGATTAGCAGAGCGAGGTATGTAGGCGGTGCTACAGA
GTTCTTGAAGTGGTGGCCTAACTACGGCTACACTAGAAGAACAGTATTTGGTATCTGCGCTCTGCTGAAG
CCAGTTACCTTCGGAAAAAGAGTTGGTAGCTCTTGATCCGGCAAACAAACCACCGCTGGTAGCGGTGGTT
TTTTTGTTTGCAAGCAGCAGATTACGCGCAGAAAAAAAGGATCTCAAGAAGATCCTTTGATCTTTTCTAC
GGGGTCTGACGCTCAGTGGAACGAAAACTCACGTTAAGGGATTTTGGTCATGAGATTATCAAAAAGGATC
TTCACCTAGATCCTTTTAAATTAAAAATGAAGTTTTAAATCAATCTAAAGTATATATGAGTAAACTTGGT
CTGACAGTTACCAATGCTTAATCAGTGAGGCACCTATCTCAGCGATCTGTCTATTTCGTTCATCCATAGT
TGCCTGACTCCCCGTCGTGTAGATAACTACGATACGGGAGGGCTTACCATCTGGCCCCAGTGCTGCAATG
ATACCGCGAGACCCACGCTCACCGGCTCCAGATTTATCAGCAATAAACCAGCCAGCCGGAAGGGCCGAGC
GCAGAAGTGGTCCTGCAACTTTATCCGCCTCCATCCAGTCTATTAATTGTTGCCGGGAAGCTAGAGTAAG
TAGTTCGCCAGTTAATAGTTTGCGCAACGTTGTTGCCATTGCTACAGGCATCGTGGTGTCACGCTCGTCG
TTTGGTATGGCTTCATTCAGCTCCGGTTCCCAACGATCAAGGCGAGTTACATGATCCCCCATGTTGTGCA
AAAAAGCGGTTAGCTCCTTCGGTCCTCCGATCGTTGTCAGAAGTAAGTTGGCCGCAGTGTTATCACTCAT
GGTTATGGCAGCACTGCATAATTCTCTTACTGTCATGCCATCCGTAAGATGCTTTTCTGTGACTGGTGAG
TACTCAACCAAGTCATTCTGAGAATAGTGTATGCGGCGACCGAGTTGCTCTTGCCCGGCGTCAATACGGG
ATAATACCGCGCCACATAGCAGAACTTTAAAAGTGCTCATCATTGGAAAACGTTCTTCGGGGCGAAAACT
CTCAAGGATCTTACCGCTGTTGAGATCCAGTTCGATGTAACCCACTCGTGCACCCAACTGATCTTCAGCA
TCTTTTACTTTCACCAGCGTTTCTGGGTGAGCAAAAACAGGAAGGCAAAATGCCGCAAAAAAGGGAATAA
GGGCGACACGGAAATGTTGAATACTCATACTCTTCCTTTTTCAATATTATTGAAGCATTTATCAGGGTTA
TTGTCTCATGAGCGGATACATATTTGAATGTATTTAGAAAAATAAACAAATAGGGGTTCCGCGCACATTT
CCCCGAAAAGTGCCACCTGACGTCGACGGATCGGGAGATCTCCCGATCCCCTATGGTGCACTCTCAGTAC
AATCTGCTCTGATGCCGCATAGTTAAGCCAGTATCTGCTCCCTGCTTGTGTGTTGGAGGTCGCTGAGTAG
TGCGCGAGCAAAATTTAAGCTACAACAAGGCAAGGCTTGACCGACAATTGCATGAAGAATCTGCTTAGGG
TTAGGCGTTTTGCGCTGCTTCGCGATGTACGGGCCAGATATACGCGTTGACATTGATTATTGACTAGTTA
TTAATAGTAATCAATTACGGGGTCATTAGTTCATAGCCCATATATGGAGTTCCGCGTTACATAACTTACG
GTAAATGGCCCGCCTGGCTGACCGCCCAACGACCCCCGCCCATTGACGTCAATAATGACGTATGTTCCCA
TAGTAACGCCAATAGGGACTTTCCATTGACGTCAATGGGTGGAGTATTTACGGTAAACTGCCCACTTGGC
AGTACATCAAGTGTATCATATGCCAAGTACGCCCCCTATTGACGTCAATGACGGTAAATGGCCCGCCTGG
CATTATGCCCAGTACATGACCTTATGGGACTTTCCTACTTGGCAGTACATCTACGTATTAGTCATCGCTA
TTACCATGGTGATGCGGTTTTGGCAGTACATCAATGGGCGTGGATAGCGGTTTGACTCACGGGGATTTCC
AAGTCTCCACCCCATTGACGTCAATGGGAGTTTGTTTTGGCACCAAAATCAACGGGACTTTCCAAAATGT
CGTAACAACTCCGCCCCATTGACGCAAATGGGCGGTAGGCGTGTACGGTGGGAGGTCTATATAAGCAGAG
CTCTCTGGCTAACTAGAGAACCCACTGCTTACTGGCTTATCGAAATTAATACGACTCACTATAGGGAGAC
CCAAGCTTGCCATGGCCTACCCATACGATGTTCCTGACTATGCGGGCTATCCCTATGACGTCCCGGACTA
TGCAGGATCCATGAGAAATTCTGACGAACAGCCAAGTGGAGGGACCACGGTATTGCAGCGTTTGCTACAA
GAGCAGCTTCGCTATGGCAATCCTAGTGAGAATCGCAGCCTGCTTGCCATACACCAGCAAGCCACAGGGA
ATGGCCCTCCTTTCCCCAGTGGCAGTGGGAACCCGGGCCCTCAGAGTGATGTGTTGAGTCCCCAAGACCA
CCACCAACAGCTTGTGGCTCATGCTGCTCGACAAGAACCCCAGGGGCAGGAAATCCAGTCAGAAAACCTC
ATCATGGAGAAGCAGCTGTCTCCTCGAATGCAAAATAATGAAGAACTCCCGACCTATGAAGAAGCCAAGG
TCCAGTCCCAGTACTTTCGGGGCCAACAGCATGCCAGTGTTGGAGCTGCCTTCTATGTCACTGGAGTCAC
CAACCAGAAGATGAGGACTGAGGGACGCCCATCAGTTCAGCGGCTCAATCCTGGAAAGATGCACCAAGAT
GAGGGACTCAGAGACCTTAAGCAAGGGCATGTCCGTTCCTTGAGTGAACGACTAATGCAGATGTCACTGG
CCACCAGTGGAGTTAAGGCCCATCCACCTGTTACCAGTGCTCCCCTCTCCCCACCACAACCCAATGACCT
CTACAAGAATCCCACAAGTTCCAGTGAATTCTACAAGGCCCAAGGGCCACTTCCTAACCAGCATAGCCTG
AAGGGCATGGAACACCGAGGCCCCCCACCAGAATATCCCTTCAAGGGCATGCCACCCCAATCTGTAGTGT
GCAAGCCCCAAGAGCCAGGGCACTTCTATAGTGAGCATCGCCTGAACCAGCCAGGGAGAACAGAGGGGCA
ACTGATGAGGTATCAGCATCCCCCTGAGTATGGAGCAGCCAGGCCAGCGCAGGACATCTCATTGCCATTG
TCAGCCAGGAACTCGCAGCCTCACAGCCCTACTTCTTCTCTGACCTCTGGGGGGTCCTTGCCCTTGCTAC
AATCTCCACCATCCACTAGATTGTCTCCTGCCCGACACCCCTTGGTCCCAAACCAGGGAGACCATTCAGC
TCACCTGCCTAGGCCGCAGCAGCATTTCCTTCCTAATCAGGCTCACCAGGGGGATCATTACCGTCTCTCC
CAACCTGGCCTGAGTCAGCAGCAGCAGCAACAGCAGCAGCAGCACCATCATCACCATCACCACCAACAAC
AGCAGCAGCAGCAGCCACAGCAGCAGCCAGGAGAAGCCTATTCAGCTATGCCTCGGGCTCAGCCATCCTC
TGCTTCTTATCAGCCAGTGCCAGCAGACCCTTTTGCCATTGTTTCCAGAGCCCAGCAGATGGTTGAGATC
CTCTCAGACGAGAACCGGAACTTGAGGCAAGAGTTGGAAGGATGCTATGAGAAGGTGGCAAGACTGCAGA
AGGTGGAGACAGAAATCCAGCGCGTCTCGGAGGCATATGAGAACCTCGTGAAGTCATCCTCCAAAAGAGA
GGCCCTAGAGAAAGCCATGAGAAACAAGCTAGAGGGCGAGATTCGGAGGATGCATGATTTCAACAGGGAT
CTGAGAGAGCGTCTAGAGACTGCCAACAAGCAGCTTGCAGAGAAGGAATATGAGGGGTCAGAGGACACCA
GAAAAACCATCTCGCAGCTCTTTGCAAAAAATAAAGAAAGCCAGCGTGAGAAGGAGAAGCTGGAAGCGGA
GCTGGCCACTGCCCGTTCTACCAATGAGGACCAAAGACGACACATCGAAATCCGAGATCAGGCCCTGAGT
AATGCCCAGGCCAAGGTGGTAAAGCTGGAAGAAGAGCTGAAAAAGAAGCAAGTGTACGTTGACAAGGTGG
AGAAGATGCAGCAGGCCCTTGTACAGCTCCAGGCAGCATGTGAAAAACGTGAGCAGCTAGAGCACCGTCT
CCGGACACGACTGGAGAGGGAACTGGAATCCCTGAGAATCCAGCAGCGTCAGGGCAACTGTCAGCCCACC
AACGTTTCAGAATACAATGCTGCTGCACTGATGGAGCTCCTTCGGGAGAAAGAGGAGAGGATTCTGGCTC
TGGAAGCTGATATGACAAAGTGGGAGCAGAAATATTTGGAGGAGAATGTGATGAGACATTTTGCTCTGGA
TGCTGCTGCAACTGTGGCTGCTCAGAGGGACACAACAGTCATCAGTCACTCTCCTAACACCAGCTATGAC
ACAGCTCTAGAAGCTCGCATCCAGAAAGAGGAGGAAGAAATCTTGATGGCCAATAAGCGTTGCCTTGACA
TGGAGGGCAGGATTAAGACCCTCCATGCCCAGATTATTGAGAAGGATGCCATGATCAAAGTACTCCAGCA
GCGTTCCCGGAAGGAGCCGAGCAAGACAGAGCAGCTGTCGTGCATGCGGCCAGCGAAGTCTCTGATGTCC
ATTTCCAATGCTGGATCAGGCTTGCTCTCCCACTCATCCACCCTGACTGGCTCCCCCATCATGGAAGAAA
AGCGAGACGACAAGAGCTGGAAGGGGAGCCTAGGCATTCTCCTGGGTGGAGACTACCGTGCTGAATATGT
CCCTTCCACACCCTCGCCTGTGCCACCCTCGACTCCCCTGCTCTCGGCTCACTCCAAGACAGACAGCCGA
GACTGCAGTACCCAAACTGAACGTGGGACGGAATCGAACAAAACTGCAGCTGTTGCTCCCATCTCTGTTC
CTGCTCCAGTTGCTGCTGCCGCCACTGCTGCCGCCATCACTGCCACTGCTGCCACCATCACCACCACCAT
GGTAGCTGCTGCTCCAGTTGCTGTTGCTGCTGCTGCTGCTCCAGCTGCTGCTGCTGCCCCGTCTCCAGCC
ACTGCCGCTGCTACTGCTGCTGCTGTTTCTCCAGCTGCTGCTGGTCAGATTCCAGCTGCTGCCTCTGTTG
CCTCAGCTGCTGCCGTTGCTCCTTCTGCTGCTGCTGCTGCTGCTGTTCAGGTTGCTCCAGCTGCTCCGGC
TCCAGTTCCAGCTCCGGCTCTGGTTCCGGTCCCAGCTCCAGCAGCGGCTCAGGCTTCTGCTCCTGCTCAG
ACTCAGGCACCAACTTCAGCTCCGGCTGTGGCTCCAACTCCAGCTCCAACTCCAACTCCAGCTGTGGCTC
AGGCTGAGGTTCCTGCAAGTCCAGCTACCGGTCCTGGACCACATCGTTTGTCTATACCAAGTTTGACCTG
CAATCCAGACAAAACAGATGGGCCTGTGTTCCACTCCAATACTCTGGAAAGAAAAACTCCCATTCAGATC
CTGGGACAAGAGCCTGATGCAGAGATGGTGGAATATCTCATCTAACTCGAGGGGGGGCCCTATTCTATAG
TGTCACCTAAATGCTAGAGCTCGCTGATCAGCCTCGACTGTGCCTTCTAGTTGCCAGCCATCTGTTGTTT
GCCCCTCCCCCGTGCCTTCCTTGACCCTGGAAGGTGCCACTCCCACTGTCCTTTCCTAATAAAATGAGGA
AATTGCATCGCATTGTCTGAGTAGGTGTCATTCTATTCTGGGGGGTGGGGTGGGGCAGGACAGCAAGGGG
GAGGATTGGGAAGACAATAGCAGGCATGCTGGGGATGCGGTGGGCTCTATGGCTTCTGAGGCGGAAAGAA
CCAGCTGGGGCTCTAGGGGGTATCCCC
[124 nt withheld, positions 8401-8524]
C
[91 nt withheld, positions 8526-8616]
A
[49 nt withheld, positions 8618-8666]
CCTTTGACGTTGGAGTCCACG
