>Addgene plasmid #32821 | HA-AMOT p130 | addgene partial sequence | sequence record 39308 | CMV-F 5'-CGCAAATGGGCGGTAGGCGTG-3'
GAGCTCTCTGGCTAACTAGAGAACCCACTGCTTACTGGCTTATCGAAATTAATACGACTCACTATAGGGA
GACCCAAGCTTGCCATGGCCTACCCATACGATGTTCCTGACTATGCGGGCTATCCCTATGACGTCCCGGA
CTATGCAGGATCCATGAGAAATTCTGACGAACAGCCAAGTGGAGGGACCACGGTATTGCAGCGTTTGCTA
CAAGAGCAGCTTCGCTATGGCAATCCTAGTGAGAATCGCAGCCTGCTTGCCATACACCAGCAAGCCACAG
GGAATGGCCCTCCTTTCCCCAGTGGCAGTGGGAACCCGGGCCCTCAGAGTGATGTGTTGAGTCCCCAAGA
CCACCACCAACAGCTTGTGGCTCATGCTGCTCGACAAGAACCCCAGGGGCAGGAAATCCAGTCAGAAAAC
CTCATCATGGAGAAGCAGCTGTCTCCTCGAATGCAAAATAATGAAGAACTCCCGACCTATGAAGAAGCCA
AGGTCCAGTCCCAGTACTTTCGGGGCCAACAGCATGCCAGTGTTGGAGCTGCCTTCTATGTCACTGGAGT
CACCAACCAGAAGATGAGGACTGAGGGACGCCCATCAGTTCAGCGGCTCAATCCTGGAAAGATGCACCAA
GATGAGGGACTCAGAGACCTTAAGCAAGGGCATGTCCGTTCCTTGAGTGAACGACTAATGCAGATGTCAC
TGGCCACCAG
