>Addgene plasmid #32821 | HA-AMOT p130 | addgene partial sequence | sequence record 42283 | BGH-rev 5'-TAGAAGGCACAGTCGAGG-3'
TATAGAATAGGGCCCCCCCTCGAGTTAGATGAGATATTCCACCATCTCTGCATCAGGCTCTTGTCCCAGG
ATCTGAATGGGAGTTTTTCTTTCCAGAGTATTGGAGTGGAACACAGGCCCATCTGTTTTGTCTGGATTGC
AGGTCAAACTTGGTATAGACAAACGATGTGGTCCAGGACCGGTAGCTGGACTTGCAGGAACCTCAGCCTG
AGCCACAGCTGGAGTTGGAGTTGGAGCTGGAGTTGGAGCCACAGCCGGAGCTGAAGTTGGTGCCTGAGTC
TGAGCAGGAGCAGAAGCCTGAGCCGCTGCTGGAGCTGGGACCGGAACCAGAGCCGGAGCTGGAACTGGAG
CCGGAGCAGCTGGAGCAACCTGAACAGCAGCAGCAGCAGCAGCAGAAGGAGCAACGGCAGCAGCTGAGGC
AACAGAGGCAGCAGCTGGAATCTGACCAGCAGCAGCTGGAGAAACAGCAGCAGCAGTAGCAGCGGCAGTG
GCTGGAGACGGGGCAGCAGCAGCAGCTGGAGCAGCAGCAGCAGCAACAGCAACTGGAGCAGCAGCTACCA
TGGTGGTGGTGATGGTGGCAGCAGTGGCAGTGATGGCGGCAGCAGTGGCGGCAGCAGCAACTGGAGCAGG
AACAGAGATGGGAGCAACAGCTGCAGTTTTGTTCGATTCCGTCCCACGTTCAGTTTGGGTACTGCAGTCT
CGGCTGTCTGTCTTGGAGTGAGCCGAGAGCAGGGGAGTCGAGGGTGGCACAGGCGAGGGTGTGGAAGGGA
CATATTCAGCACGGTAGTCTCCACCCAGGAGAATGCCTAGGCTCCCCTTCCAGCTCTTGTCGTCTCGCTT
TTCTTCCATGATGGGGGAGCCAGTCAGGGTGGATGAGTGGG
